Addgene plasmid #90027: pEThT-CAHS1
Purpose: To express His-tagged CAHS1 in bacteria
Depositing lab: Takekazu Kunieda. Depositing organization: The University of Tokyo. Publication: Two novel heat-soluble protein families abundantly expressed in an anhydrobiotic tardigrade. Yamaguchi A, Tanaka S, Yamaguchi S, Kuwahara H, Takamura C, Imajoh-Ohmi S, Horikawa DD, Toyoda A, Katayama T, Arakawa K, Fujiyama A, Kubo T, Kunieda T. PLoS One. 2012;7(8):e44209. 10.1371/journal.pone.0044209 PubMed 22937162.
Backbone
  Vector backbone: pEThT
  Backbone manufacturer: Modified from pET-22b(+) [Park J-M, et al (2002) Biochem Biophys Res Commun 291, 23-28.]
  Vector type: Bacterial Expression
Growth in bacteria
  Bacterial resistance: Ampicillin, 100 μg/mL
  Growth temperature: 37°C
  Growth strain: DH5alpha
  Copy number: High Copy
Gene/Insert
  Gene/Insert name: CAHS1 (alt name: AB650499)
  Species: Ramazzottius varieornatus
  Promoter: T7
  Tag / fusion protein: His (N terminal on insert)
  Cloning method: Gibson Cloning
  Sequencing primers: 5′ T7
Terms and licenses: Academic/Nonprofit Terms; Industry Terms: Not Available to Industry
Depositor comments: Insert species is Ramazzottius varieornatus
How to cite: pEThT-CAHS1 was a gift from Takekazu Kunieda (Addgene plasmid # 90027 ; http://n2t.net/addgene:90027 ; RRID:Addgene_90027)
