[The description below was written by a language model from this plasmid's Addgene catalogue record and pLannotate feature annotations shown in this document.]
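Description:
pEThT-CAHS1 is a bacterial expression plasmid built on pEThT, a derivative of pET-22b(+), for producing His-tagged CAHS1 in E. coli. It is propagated through a ColE1/pMB1-type origin and selected with ampicillin via the β-lactamase gene. The backbone also carries the pBR322 bom region and rop, an f1 phage origin, and nonfunctional fragments of the tetracycline resistance gene typical of pET vectors. The catalogue lists it as high copy, although rop normally moderates copy number.

The expression cassette consists of a T7 promoter followed immediately by a lac operator, the strong T7 gene 10 ribosome binding site, an N-terminal 6xHis tag and the CAHS1 coding sequence from the anhydrobiotic tardigrade Ramazzottius varieornatus. A plasmid-borne lacI gene supplies repressor, so transcription stays low until it is induced with IPTG in a host that provides T7 RNA polymerase. A T7 terminator closes the unit. CAHS1 is a cytoplasmic abundant heat-soluble protein, a tardigrade-specific intrinsically disordered protein implicated in protecting cells under water-deficient conditions.

The feature table also detects a Schistosoma japonicum GST coding sequence, a further His stretch and a fragment of a T7 gene 10B-derived solubility tag between the CAHS1 insert and the terminator. The record describes only an N-terminal His tag and does not say whether these downstream elements are translated. They may be backbone remnants lying beyond the insert's stop codon, but this cannot be confirmed from the information given. The construct is suited to recombinant production and metal-affinity purification of CAHS1 for biochemical study of desiccation tolerance.
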