Features (pLannotate 1.2.2; 21 found; start..end, strand, type, name):
      6..285     -  CDS            TcR (fragment): tetracycline efflux protein; tet; confers resistance to tetracycline
    307..325     +  promoter       T7 promoter: promoter for bacteriophage T7 RNA polymerase
    326..350     +  protein_bind   lac operator: The lac repressor binds to the lac operator to inhibit transcription in E. coli. This inhibition can be relieved by adding lactose or isopropyl-β-D-thiogalactopyranoside (IPTG). lac repressor encoded by lacI
    365..387     +  RBS            RBS: efficient ribosome binding site from bacteriophage T7 gene 10 (Olins and Rangwala, 1989)
    398..415     +  CDS            6xHis: 6xHis affinity tag
    422..1132    +  CDS            CAHS1: CAHS1_RAMVA - Experimental evidence at protein level: Swiss-Prot protein existence level 1. Cytoplasmic heat soluble protein acting as a molecular shield in water-deficient condition (PubMed:22937162). Tardigrade-specific intrinsically disordered proteins (TDPs) are essential for desiccation tolerance by forming non-crystalline amorphous solids upon desiccation, and this vitrified state mirrors their protective capabilities (By similarity). From Ramazzottius varieornatus (Water bear) (Tardigrade).
   1187..1840    +  CDS            GST: glutathione S-transferase from Schistosoma japonicum
   1847..1864    +  CDS            9xHis (fragment): 9xHis affinity tag
   1874..1923    +  CDS            SET1 (fragment): solubility-enhancement tag derived from T7 phage gene 10B
   1931..1978    +  terminator     T7 terminator: transcription terminator for bacteriophage T7 RNA polymerase
   2015..2443    +  rep_origin     f1 ori (sequence partly withheld): f1 bacteriophage origin of replication; arrow indicates direction of (+) strand synthesis
   2496..2600    +  promoter       AmpR promoter: bla
   2601..3461    +  CDS            AmpR: β-lactamase; bla; confers resistance to ampicillin, carbenicillin, and related antibiotics
   3632..4220    +  rep_origin     ori: high-copy-number ColE1/pMB1/pBR322/pUC origin of replication
   4406..4545    -  misc_feature   bom: basis of mobility region from pBR322
   4647..4838    -  CDS            rop: Rop protein, which maintains plasmids at low copy number; rop
   4855..5235    +  CDS            YPB1_ECOLX: Protein predicted: Swiss-Prot protein existence level 4. From Escherichia coli.
   5307..5598    -  CDS            TcR (fragment): tetracycline efflux protein; tet; confers resistance to tetracycline
   5613..5634    -  protein_bind   CAP binding site: CAP binding activates transcription in the presence of cAMP. E. coli catabolite activator protein
   5647..6729    -  CDS            lacI: lac repressor; lacI; The lac repressor binds to the lac operator to inhibit transcription in E. coli. This inhibition can be relieved by adding lactose or isopropyl-β-D-thiogalactopyranoside (IPTG).
   6730..6807    -  promoter       lacI promoter: lacI
>Addgene plasmid #90027 | pEThT-CAHS1 | addgene full sequence | sequence record 178988 | Addgene NGS Result
GGATCTCGACGCTCTCCCTTATGCGACTCCTGCATTAGGAAGCAGCCCAGTAGTAGGTTGAGGCCGTTGA
GCACCGCCGCCGCAAGGAATGGTGCATGCAAGGAGATGGCGCCCAACAGTCCCCCGGCCACGGGGCCTGC
CACCATACCCACGCCGAAACAAGCGCTCATGAGCCCGAAGTGGCGAGCCCGATCTTCCCCATCGGTGATG
TCGGCGATATAGGCGCCAGCAACCGCACCTGTGGCGCCGGTGATGCCGGCCACGATGCGTCCGGCGTAGA
GGATCGAGATCTCGATCCCGCGAAATTAATACGACTCACTATAGGGGAATTGTGAGCGGATAACAATTCC
CCTCTAGAAATAATTTTGTTTAACTTTAAGAAGGAGATATACATATGCACCATCACCATCACCATGGATC
CATGCCTTACGAAAAGCACGTTGAACAGACGGTGGTGGAAAAAACTGAGCAGCCTGGACACTCGTCGACG
CACCATGCTCCCGCCCAAAGGACCGTAGCTCGCGAGCAGGAGGAAGTTGTCCACAAAGAGTTTACCCATA
CCGACATTCGAGTTCCCCACATCGACGCACCTCCTCCAATCATCGCTGCCAGCGCAGTGGGCTTGGCCGA
GGAGATCGTCAGTCATGGTTTCCAAGCCTCGGCGGCCCGCATCAGCGGTGCTTCCACCGAGGTCGATATG
CGCCCAAGTCCCAAGCTAGCCGAGGAAGCTCGTCGTGATGCCGAACGATATCAAAAGGAGCACGAGATGA
TCAACAGACAAGCCGAAGCCACGCTGCAAAAGAAGGCGGAGGAGTACCGTCACCAGACTGAGGCGGAAGC
CGAGAAGATTCGCCGCGAACTGGAAAAGCAGCATGAACGGGACATCCAGTTCAGGAAGGACCTCATCGAT
CAGACCATCGAAAAGCAGAAGCGCGAAGTTGATCTGGAAGCCAAGATGGCCAAACGCGAGCTGGATCGCG
AAGCGCAGTTGGCTAAGGAAGCCCTGGAACGTTCTCGAATGGCCACCAACGTGGAAGTCACGCTGGATAC
CGCAGCGGGACATACAGTAAGTGGGGGAACTACCGTCTCCAGCGTCGACAAAGTTGAAACCGTCCGCGAG
CGCAAACATCATTAAACTAGTCCTAGGCTGGTTCCGCGTGGGTCCGAGAACCTGTACTTCCAGGGCTCCC
CTATACTAGGTTATTGGAAAATTAAGGGCCTTGTGCAACCCACTCGACTTCTTTTGGAATATCTTGAAGA
AAAATATGAAGAGCATTTGTATGAGCGCGATGAAGGTGATAAATGGCGAAACAAAAAGTTTGAATTGGGT
TTGGAGTTTCCCAATCTTCCTTATTATATTGATGGTGATGTTAAATTAACACAGTCTATGGCCATCATAC
GTTATATAGCTGACAAGCACAACATGTTGGGTGGTTGTCCAAAAGAGCGTGCAGAGATTTCAATGCTTGA
AGGAGCGGTTTTGGATATTAGATACGGTGTTTCGAGAATTGCATATAGTAAAGACTTTGAAACTCTCAAA
GTTGATTTTCTTAGCAAGCTACCTGAAATGCTGAAAATGTTCGAAGATCGTTTATGTCATAAAACATATT
TAAATGGTGATCATGTAACCCATCCTGACTTCATGTTGTATGACGCTCTTGATGTTGTTTTATACATGGA
CCCAATGTGCCTGGATGCGTTCCCAAAATTAGTTTGTTTTAAAAAACGTATTGAAGCTATCCCACAAATT
GATAAGTACTTGAAATCCAGCAAGTATATAGCATGGCCTTTGCAGGGCTGGCAAGCCACGTTTGGTGGTG
GCGACCATCCTCCAAAATAACTCGAGCACCACCACCACCACCACTGAGATCCGGCTGCTAACAAAGCCCG
AAAGGAAGCTGAGTTGGCTGCTGCCACCGCTGAGCAATAACTAGCATAACCCCTTGGGGCCTCTAAACGG
GTCTTGAGGGGTTTTTTGCTGAAAGGAGGAACTATATCCGGATTGGCGAATGGG
[124 nt withheld, positions 2015-2138]
C
[91 nt withheld, positions 2140-2230]
A
[49 nt withheld, positions 2232-2280]
CCTTTGACGTTGGAGTCCACGTTCTTT
[37 nt withheld, positions 2308-2344]
ACCCTATCTCGGTCTATTCTTTTGATTTATAAGGGATTTTGCCGATTTCGGCCTATTGGTTAAAAAATGA
GCTGATTTAACAAAAATTTAACGCGAATTTTAACAAAATATTAACGCTTACAATTTAGGTGGCACTTTTC
GGGGAAATGTGCGCGGAACCCCTATTTGTTTATTTTTCTAAATACATTCAAATATGTATCCGCTCATGAG
ACAATAACCCTGATAAATGCTTCAATAATATTGAAAAAGGAAGAGTATGAGTATTCAACATTTCCGTGTC
GCCCTTATTCCCTTTTTTGCGGCATTTTGCCTTCCTGTTTTTGCTCACCCAGAAACGCTGGTGAAAGTAA
AAGATGCTGAAGATCAGTTGGGTGCACGAGTGGGTTACATCGAACTGGATCTCAACAGCGGTAAGATCCT
TGAGAGTTTTCGCCCCGAAGAACGTTTTCCAATGATGAGCACTTTTAAAGTTCTGCTATGTGGCGCGGTA
TTATCCCGTATTGACGCCGGGCAAGAGCAACTCGGTCGCCGCATACACTATTCTCAGAATGACTTGGTTG
AGTACTCACCAGTCACAGAAAAGCATCTTACGGATGGCATGACAGTAAGAGAATTATGCAGTGCTGCCAT
AACCATGAGTGATAACACTGCGGCCAACTTACTTCTGACAACGATCGGAGGACCGAAGGAGCTAACCGCT
TTTTTGCACAACATGGGGGATCATGTAACTCGCCTTGATCGTTGGGAACCGGAGCTGAATGAAGCCATAC
CAAACGACGAGCGTGACACCACGATGCCTGCAGCAATGGCAACAACGTTGCGCAAACTATTAACTGGCGA
ACTACTTACTCTAGCTTCCCGGCAACAATTAATAGACTGGATGGAGGCGGATAAAGTTGCAGGACCACTT
CTGCGCTCGGCCCTTCCGGCTGGCTGGTTTATTGCTGATAAATCTGGAGCCGGTGAGCGTGGGTCTCGCG
GTATCATTGCAGCACTGGGGCCAGATGGTAAGCCCTCCCGTATCGTAGTTATCTACACGACGGGGAGTCA
GGCAACTATGGATGAACGAAATAGACAGATCGCTGAGATAGGTGCCTCACTGATTAAGCATTGGTAACTG
TCAGACCAAGTTTACTCATATATACTTTAGATTGATTTAAAACTTCATTTTTAATTTAAAAGGATCTAGG
TGAAGATCCTTTTTGATAATCTCATGACCAAAATCCCTTAACGTGAGTTTTCGTTCCACTGAGCGTCAGA
CCCCGTAGAAAAGATCAAAGGATCTTCTTGAGATCCTTTTTTTCTGCGCGTAATCTGCTGCTTGCAAACA
AAAAAACCACCGCTACCAGCGGTGGTTTGTTTGCCGGATCAAGAGCTACCAACTCTTTTTCCGAAGGTAA
CTGGCTTCAGCAGAGCGCAGATACCAAATACTGTCCTTCTAGTGTAGCCGTAGTTAGGCCACCACTTCAA
GAACTCTGTAGCACCGCCTACATACCTCGCTCTGCTAATCCTGTTACCAGTGGCTGCTGCCAGTGGCGAT
AAGTCGTGTCTTACCGGGTTGGACTCAAGACGATAGTTACCGGATAAGGCGCAGCGGTCGGGCTGAACGG
GGGGTTCGTGCACACAGCCCAGCTTGGAGCGAACGACCTACACCGAACTGAGATACCTACAGCGTGAGCT
ATGAGAAAGCGCCACGCTTCCCGAAGGGAGAAAGGCGGACAGGTATCCGGTAAGCGGCAGGGTCGGAACA
GGAGAGCGCACGAGGGAGCTTCCAGGGGGAAACGCCTGGTATCTTTATAGTCCTGTCGGGTTTCGCCACC
TCTGACTTGAGCGTCGATTTTTGTGATGCTCGTCAGGGGGGCGGAGCCTATGGAAAAACGCCAGCAACGC
GGCCTTTTTACGGTTCCTGGCCTTTTGCTGGCCTTTTGCTCACATGTTCTTTCCTGCGTTATCCCCTGAT
TCTGTGGATAACCGTATTACCGCCTTTGAGTGAGCTGATACCGCTCGCCGCAGCCGAACGACCGAGCGCA
GCGAGTCAGTGAGCGAGGAAGCGGAAGAGCGCCTGATGCGGTATTTTCTCCTTACGCATCTGTGCGGTAT
TTCACACCGCAATGGTGCACTCTCAGTACAATCTGCTCTGATGCCGCATAGTTAAGCCAGTATACACTCC
GCTATCGCTACGTGACTGGGTCATGGCTGCGCCCCGACACCCGCCAACACCCGCTGACGCGCCCTGACGG
GCTTGTCTGCTCCCGGCATCCGCTTACAGACAAGCTGTGACCGTCTCCGGGAGCTGCATGTGTCAGAGGT
TTTCACCGTCATCACCGAAACGCGCGAGGCAGCTGCGGTAAAGCTCATCAGCGTGGTCGTGAAGCGATTC
ACAGATGTCTGCCTGTTCATCCGCGTCCAGCTCGTTGAGTTTCTCCAGAAGCGTTAATGTCTGGCTTCTG
ATAAAGCGGGCCATGTTAAGGGCGGTTTTTTCCTGTTTGGTCACTGATGCCTCCGTGTAAGGGGGATTTC
TGTTCATGGGGGTAATGATACCGATGAAACGAGAGAGGATGCTCACGATACGGGTTACTGATGATGAACA
TGCCCGGTTACTGGAACGTTGTGAGGGTAAACAACTGGCGGTATGGATGCGGCGGGACCAGAGAAAAATC
ACTCAGGGTCAATGCCAGCGCTTCGTTAATACAGATGTAGGTGTTCCACAGGGTAGCCAGCAGCATCCTG
CGATGCAGATCCGGAACATAATGGTGCAGGGCGCTGACTTCCGCGTTTCCAGACTTTACGAAACACGGAA
ACCGAAGACCATTCATGTTGTTGCTCAGGTCGCAGACGTTTTGCAGCAGCAGTCGCTTCACGTTCGCTCG
CGTATCGGTGATTCATTCTGCTAACCAGTAAGGCAACCCCGCCAGCCTAGCCGGGTCCTCAACGACAGGA
GCACGATCATGCGCACCCGTGGGGCCGCCATGCCGGCGATAATGGCCTGCTTCTCGCCGAAACGTTTGGT
GGCGGGACCAGTGACGAAGGCTTGAGCGAGGGCGTGCAAGATTCCGAATACCGCAAGCGACAGGCCGATC
ATCGTCGCGCTCCAGCGAAAGCGGTCCTCGCCGAAAATGACCCAGAGCGCTGCCGGCACCTGTCCTACGA
GTTGCATGATAAAGAAGACAGTCATAAGTGCGGCGACGATAGTCATGCCCCGCGCCCACCGGAAGGAGCT
GACTGGGTTGAAGGCTCTCAAGGGCATCGGTCGAGATCCCGGTGCCTAATGAGTGAGCTAACTTACATTA
ATTGCGTTGCGCTCACTGCCCGCTTTCCAGTCGGGAAACCTGTCGTGCCAGCTGCATTAATGAATCGGCC
AACGCGCGGGGAGAGGCGGTTTGCGTATTGGGCGCCAGGGTGGTTTTTCTTTTCACCAGTGAGACGGGCA
ACAGCTGATTGCCCTTCACCGCCTGGCCCTGAGAGAGTTGCAGCAAGCGGTCCACGCTGGTTTGCCCCAG
CAGGCGAAAATCCTGTTTGATGGTGGTTAACGGCGGGATATAACATGAGCTGTCTTCGGTATCGTCGTAT
CCCACTACCGAGATATCCGCACCAACGCGCAGCCCGGACTCGGTAATGGCGCGCATTGCGCCCAGCGCCA
TCTGATCGTTGGCAACCAGCATCGCAGTGGGAACGATGCCCTCATTCAGCATTTGCATGGTTTGTTGAAA
ACCGGACATGGCACTCCAGTCGCCTTCCCGTTCCGCTATCGGCTGAATTTGATTGCGAGTGAGATATTTA
TGCCAGCCAGCCAGACGCAGACGCGCCGAGACAGAACTTAATGGGCCCGCTAACAGCGCGATTTGCTGGT
GACCCAATGCGACCAGATGCTCCACGCCCAGTCGCGTACCGTCTTCATGGGAGAAAATAATACTGTTGAT
GGGTGTCTGGTCAGAGACATCAAGAAATAACGCCGGAACATTAGTGCAGGCAGCTTCCACAGCAATGGCA
TCCTGGTCATCCAGCGGATAGTTAATGATCAGCCCACTGACGCGTTGCGCGAGAAGATTGTGCACCGCCG
CTTTACAGGCTTCGACGCCGCTTCGTTCTACCATCGACACCACCACGCTGGCACCCAGTTGATCGGCGCG
AGATTTAATCGCCGCGACAATTTGCGACGGCGCGTGCAGGGCCAGACTGGAGGTGGCAACGCCAATCAGC
AACGACTGTTTGCCCGCCAGTTGTTGTGCCACGCGGTTGGGAATGTAATTCAGCTCCGCCATCGCCGCTT
CCACTTTTTCCCGCGTTTTCGCAGAAACGTGGCTGGCCTGGTTCACCACGCGGGAAACGGTCTGATAAGA
GACACCGGCATACTCTGCGACATCGTATAACGTTACTGGTTTCACATTCACCACCCTGAATTGACTCTCT
TCCGGGCGCTATCATGCCATACCGCGAAAGGTTTTGCGCCATTCGATGGTGTCCG
